>Addgene plasmid #205577 | pAXY0008 | addgene full sequence | sequence record 410751 | Addgene Partial NGS Result
GTCAAGAGTCCCCCGTGTTCTCTCCAAATGAAATGAACTTCCTTATATAGAGGAAGGGTCTTGCGAAGGA
TAGTGGGATTGTGCGTCATCCCTTACGTCAGTGGAGATATCACATCAATCCACTTGCTTTGAAGACGTGG
TTGGAACGTCTTCTTTTTCCACGATGCTCCTCGTGGGTGGGGGTCCATCTTTGGGACCACTGTCGGCAGA
GGCATCTTCAACGATGGCCTTTCCTTTATCGCAATGATGGCATTTGTAGGAGCCACCTTCCTTTTCCACT
ATCTTCACAATAAAGTGACAGATAGCTGGGCAATGGAATCCGAGGAGGTTTCCGGATATTACCCTTTGTT
GAAAAGTCTCAATTGCCCTTTGGTCTTCTGAGACTGTATCTTTGATATTTTTGGAGTAGACAAGTGTGTC
GTGCTCCACCATGTTGACGAAGATTTTCTTCTTGTCATTGAGTCGTAAGAGACTCTGTATGAACTGTTCG
CCAGTCTTTACGGCGAGTTCTGTTAGGTCCTCTATTTGAATCTTTGACTCCATGAAGCTAAACTGAAGGC
GGGAAACGACAATCTGATCCAAGCTCAAGCTGCTCTAGCATTCGCCATTCAGGCTGCGCAACTGTTGGGA
AGGGCGATCGGTGCGGGCCTCTTCGCTATTACGCCAGCTGGCGAAAGGGGGATGTGCTGCAAGGCGATTA
AGTTGGGTAACGCCAGGGTTTTCCCAGTCACGACGTTGTAAAACGACGGCCAGTGCCAAGCTTGCATGCC
TGCAGGTCCCCAGATTAGCCTTTTCAATTTCAGAAAGAATGCTAACCCACAGATGGTTAGAGAGGCTTAC
GCAGCAGGTCTCATCAAGACGATCTACCCGAGCAATAATCTCCAGGAAATCAAATACCTTCCCAAGAAGG
TTAAAGATGCAGTCAAAAGATTCAGGACTAACTGCATCAAGAACACAGAGAAAGATATATTTCTCAAGAT
CAGAAGTACTATTCCAGTATGGACGATTCAAGGCTTGCTTCACAAACCAAGGCAAGTAATAGAGATTGGA
GTCTCTAAAAAGGTAGTTCCCACTGAATCAAAGGCCATGGAGTCAAAGATTCAAATAGAGGACCTAACAG
AACTCGCCGTAAAGACTGGCGAACAGTTCATACAGAGTCTCTTACGACTCAATGACAAGAAGAAAATCTT
CGTCAACATGGTGGAGCACGACACACTTGTCTACTCCAAAAATATCAAAGATACAGTCTCAGAAGACCAA
AGGGCAATTGAGACTTTTCAACAAAGGGTAATATCCGGAAACCTCCTCGGATTCCATTGCCCAGCTATCT
GTCACTTTATTGTGAAGATAGTGGAAAAGGAAGGTGGCTCCTACAAATGCCATCATTGCGATAAAGGAAA
GGCCATCGTTGAAGATGCCTCTGCCGACAGTGGTCCCAAAGATGGACCCCCACCCACGAGGAGCATCGTG
GAAAAAGAAGACGTTCCAACCACGTCTTCAAAGCAAGTGGATTGATGTGATATCTCCACTGACGTAAGGG
ATGACGCACAATCCCACTATCCTTCGCAAGACCCTTCCTCTATATAAGGAAGTTCATTTCATTTGGAGAG
AACACGGGGGACTCAAACATTACTCATTCACAAAACCATCTTAAAGCAACTACACAAGTCTTGAAATTTT
CTCATATTTTCTATTTACTATATAAACTTTTAATCAAATCAAGATTAAAGTTAATTAAATGACAACCTTC
AAAATCGAGTCCCGGATCCACGGCAACCTCAACGGGGAGAAGTTCGAGTTGGTTGGAGGTGGAGTAGGTG
AGGAGGGTCGCCTCGAGATTGAGATGAAGACTAAAGATAAACCACTGGCATTCTCTCCCTTCCTGCTGAC
CACTTGCATGGGTTACGGGTTCTACCACTTCGCCAGCTTCCCAAAGGGGATTAAGAACATCTATCTTCAT
GCTGCAACGAACGGAGGTTACACCAACACCAGGAAGGAGATCTATGAAGACGGCGGCATCTTGGAGGTCA
ACTTCCGTTACACTTACGAGTTCAACAAGATCATCGGTGACGTCGAGTGCATTGGACATGGATTCCCAAG
TCAGAGTCCGATCTTCAAGGACACGATCGTGAAGAGTTGTCCCACGGTGGACCTGATGTTGCCAATGTCC
GGGAACATCATCGCCAGCTCCTACGCTTACGCCTTCCAACTGAAGGACGGCTCTTTCTACACGGCAGAAG
TCAAGAACAACATAGACTTCAAGAATCCAATCCACGAGTCCTTCTCGAAGTCAGGGCCCATGTTCACCCA
CAGACGTGTCGAGGAGACTCTCACCAAGGAGAACCTTGCCATAGTGGAGTACCAGCAGGTTTTCAACAGC
GCCCCAAGAGACATGTAGATATGAAGATGAAGATGAAATATTTGGTGTGTCAAATAAAAAGCTTGTGTGC
TTAAGTTTGTGTTTTTTTCTTGGCTTGTTGTGTTATGAATTTGTGGCTTTTTCTAATATTAAATGAATGT
AAGATCTCATTATAATGAATAAACAAATGTTTCTATAATCCATTGTGAATGTTTTGTTGGATCTCTTCTG
CAGCATATAACTACTGTATGTGCTATGGTATGGACTATGGAATATGATTAAAGATAAGATGGGCTCATAG
AGTAAAACGAGGCGAGGGACCTATAAACCTCCCTTCATCATGCTATTTCATGATCTATTTTATAAAATAA
AGATGTAGAAAAAAGTAAGCGTAATAACCGCAAAACAAATGATTTAAAACATGGCACATAATGAGGAGAT
TAAGTTCGGTTTACGTTTATTTTAGTACTAATTGTAACGTGAGACTACGTATCGGGAATCGCCTAATTAA
AGCATTAATGCGAACCTGATTAGATTCACCGACCCTCCTATCGTGTCGACCTTTCTGTTTCTTAGAATTT
TTTGGTAGTCTATGTACTAATAATGTCAGCTTCGTATTTATTTCATAAGCAATTTGCATTTGCAATTTGT
TTTTTACTTTTATTTTTATTGTATTGTGGAATGTGGACTCGTACCAACATGAAGTTATATACCACCAAAA
AAATTACAGTTAGTCAAAAGATTCACGAGTGAGAGCTACTTATGATTGTCTTTTACGTATATGTCTAATT
GTCTATTTGCTCAATAATCTTTGTACTTTCTTTTGTCGTTGATAAAATCACAAAGTTCCAAAAGTAATCG
AATGATTTGCTTTTAAGAAAAGAAGAGCTCAATAATTCAACATATATCTGTACACAATTACCGCCTTTGA
GTGAGCTCTAGATGCCACCTGACGTCTAAGAAGAATTCGTAATCATGTCATAGCTGTTTCCTGTGTGAAA
TTGTTATCCGCTCACAATTCCACACAACATACGAGCCGGAAGCATAAAGTGTAAAGCCTGGGGTGCCTAA
TGAGTGAGCTAACTCACATTAATTGCGTTGCGCTCACTGCCCGCTTTCCAGTCGGGAAACCTGTCGTGCC
AGCTGCATTAATGAATCGGCCAACGCGCGGGGAGAGGCGGTTTGCGTATTGGCTAGAGCAGCTTGCCAAC
ATGGTGGAGCACGACACTCTCGTCTACTCCAAGAATATCAAAGATACAGTCTCAGAAGACCAAAGGGCTA
TTGAGACTTTTCAACAAAGGGTAATATCGGGAAACCTCCTCGGATTCCATTGCCCAGCTATCTGTCACTT
CATCAAAAGGACAGTAGAAAAGGAAGGTGGCACCTACAAATGCCATCATTGCGATAAAGGAAAGGCTATC
GTTCAAGATGCCTCTGCCGACAGTGGTCCCAAAGATGGACCCCCACCCACGAGGAGCATCGTGGAAAAAG
AAGACGTTCCAACCACGTCTTCAAAGCAAGTGGATTGATGTGAACATGGTGGAGCACGACACTCTCGTCT
ACTCCAAGAATATCAAAGATACAGTCTCAGAAGACCAAAGGGCTATTGAGACTTTTCAACAAAGGGTAAT
ATCGGGAAACCTCCTCGGATTCCATTGCCCAGCTATCTGTCACTTCATCAAAAGGACAGTAGAAAAGGAA
GGTGGCACCTACAAATGCCATCATTGCGATAAAGGAAAGGCTATCGTTCAAGATGCCTCTGCCGACAGTG
GTCCCAAAGATGGACCCCCACCCACGAGGAGCATCGTGGAAAAAGAAGACGTTCCAACCACGTCTTCAAA
GCAAGTGGATTGATGTGATATCTCCACTGACGTAAGGGATGACGCACAATCCCACTATCCTTCGCAAGAC
CCTTCCTCTATATAAGGAAGTTCATTTCATTTGGAGAGGACACGCTGAAATCACCAGTCTCTCTCTACAA
ATCTATCTCTCTCGAGCTTTCGCAGATATGGGGATTGAACAAGATGGATTGCACGCAGGTTCTCCGGCCG
CTTGGGTGGAGAGGCTATTCGGCTATGACTGGGCACAACAGACAATCGGCTGCTCTGATGCCGCCGTGTT
CCGGCTGTCAGCGCAGGGGCGCCCGGTTCTTTTTGTCAAGACCGACCTGTCCGGTGCCCTGAATGAACTC
CAGGACGAGGCAGCGCGGCTATCGTGGCTGGCCACGACGGGCGTTCCTTGCGCAGCTGTGCTCGACGTTG
TCACTGAAGCGGGAAGGGACTGGCTGCTATTGGGCGAAGTGCCGGGGCAGGATCTCCTGTCATCTCACCT
TGCTCCTGCCGAGAAAGTATCCATCATGGCTGATGCAATGCGGCGGCTGCATACGCTTGATCCGGCTACC
TGCTTGTCCTACGAGACCGAGATTCTTACTGTTGAGTATGGATTGCTTCCAATCGGCAAGATCGTAGAGA
AACGTATTGAGTGTACAGTTTATTCTGTTGACAACAACGGAAATATCTATACTCAGCCTGTTGCTCAATG
GCACGATAGAGGGGAACAAGAGGTTTTCGAGTATTGCCTTGAGGATGGTAGCCTCATTCGAGCAACAAAA
GATCACAAATTTATGACAGTGGATGGTCAGATGTTACCTATCGATGAAATTTTCGAAAGGGAATTAGACC
TCATGAGAGTGGATAACCTCCCTAATTAGGCTCGAGTTTCTCCATAATAATGTGTGAGTAGTTCCCAGAT
AAGGGAATTAGGGTTCCTATAGGGTTTCGCTCATGTGTTGAGCATATAAGAAACCCTTAGTATGTATTTG
TATTTGTAAAATACTTCTATCAATAAAATTTCTAATTCCTAAAACCAAAATCCAGTACTAAAATCCAGAT
CCCCCGAATTAATTCGGCGTTAATTCAGTACATTAAAAACGTCCGCAATGTGTTATTAAGTTGTCTAAGC
GTCAATTTGTTTACACCACAATATATCCTGCCACCAGCCAGCCAACAGCTCCCCGACCGGCAGCTCGGCA
CAAAATCACCACTCGATACAGGCAGCCCATCAGTCCGGGACGGCGTCAGCGGGAGAGCCGTTGTAAGGCG
GCAGACTTTGCTCATGTTACCGATGCTATTCGGAAGAACGGCAACTAAGCTGCCGGGTTTGAAACACGGA
TGATCTCGCGGAGGGTAGCATGTTGATTGTAACGATGACAGAGCGTTGCTGCCTGTGATCACCGCGGTTT
CAAAATCGGCTCCGTCGATACTATGTTATACGCCAACTTTGAAAACAACTTTGAAAAAGCTGTTTTCTGG
TATTTAAGGTTTTAGAATGCAAGGAACAGTGAATTGGAGTTCGTCTTGTTATAATTAGCTTCTTGGGGTA
TCTTTAAATACTGTAGAAAAGAGGAAGGAAATAATAAATGGCTAAAATGAGAATATCACCGGAATTGAAA
AAACTGATCGAAAAATACCGCTGCGTAAAAGATACGGAAGGAATGTCTCCTGCTAAGGTATATAAGCTGG
TGGGAGAAAATGAAAACCTATATTTAAAAATGACGGACAGCCGGTATAAAGGGACCACCTATGATGTGGA
ACGGGAAAAGGACATGATGCTATGGCTGGAAGGAAAGCTGCCTGTTCCAAAGGTCCTGCACTTTGAACGG
CATGATGGCTGGAGCAATCTGCTCATGAGTGAGGCCGATGGCGTCCTTTGCTCGGAAGAGTATGAAGATG
AACAAAGCCCTGAAAAGATTATCGAGCTGTATGCGGAGTGCATCAGGCTCTTTCACTCCATCGACATATC
GGATTGTCCCTATACGAATAGCTTAGACAGCCGCTTAGCCGAATTGGATTACTTACTGAATAACGATCTG
GCCGATGTGGATTGCGAAAACTGGGAAGAAGACACTCCATTTAAAGATCCGCGCGAGCTGTATGATTTTT
TAAAGACGGAAAAGCCCGAAGAGGAACTTGTCTTTTCCCACGGCGACCTGGGAGACAGCAACATCTTTGT
GAAAGATGGCAAAGTAAGTGGCTTTATTGATCTTGGGAGAAGCGGCAGGGCGGACAAGTGGTATGACATT
GCCTTCTGCGTCCGGTCGATCAGGGAGGATATCGGGGAAGAACAGTATGTCGAGCTATTTTTTGACTTAC
TGGGGATCAAGCCTGATTGGGAGAAAATAAAATATTATATTTTACTGGATGAATTGTTTTAGTACCTAGA
ATGCATGACCAAAATCCCTTAACGTGAGTTTTCGTTCCACTGAGCGTCAGACCCCGTAGAAAAGATCAAA
GGATCTTCTTGAGATCCTTTTTTTCTGCGCGTAATCTGCTGCTTGCAAACAAAAAAACCACCGCTACCAG
CGGTGGTTTGTTTGCCGGATCAAGAGCTACCAACTCTTTTTCCGAAGGTAACTGGCTTCAGCAGAGCGCA
GATACCAAATACTGTCCTTCTAGTGTAGCCGTAGTTAGGCCACCACTTCAAGAACTCTGTAGCACCGCCT
ACATACCTCGCTCTGCTAATCCTGTTACCAGTGGCTGCTGCCAGTGGCGATAAGTCGTGTCTTACCGGGT
TGGACTCAAGACGATAGTTACCGGATAAGGCGCAGCGGTCGGGCTGAACGGGGGGTTCGTGCACACAGCC
CAGCTTGGAGCGAACGACCTACACCGAACTGAGATACCTACAGCGTGAGCTATGAGAAAGCGCCACGCTT
CCCGAAGGGAGAAAGGCGGACAGGTATCCGGTAAGCGGCAGGGTCGGAACAGGAGAGCGCACGAGGGAGC
TTCCAGGGGGAAACGCCTGGTATCTTTATAGTCCTGTCGGGTTTCGCCACCTCTGACTTGAGCGTCGATT
TTTGTGATGCTCGTCAGGGGGGCGGAGCCTATGGAAAAACGCCAGCAACGCGGCCTTTTTACGGTTCCTG
GCCTTTTGCTGGCCTTTTGCTCACATGTTCTTTCCTGCGTTATCCCCTGATTCTGTGGATAACCGTATTA
CCGCCTTTGAGTGAGCTGATACCGCTCGCCGCAGCCGAACGACCGAGCGCAGCGAGTCAGTGAGCGAGGA
AGCGGAAGAGCGCCTGATGCGGTATTTTCTCCTTACGCATCTGTGCGGTATTTCACACCGCATATGGTGC
ACTCTCAGTACAATCTGCTCTGATGCCGCATAGTTAAGCCAGTATACACTCCGCTATCGCTACGTGACTG
GGTCATGGCTGCGCCCCGACACCCGCCAACACCCGCTGACGCGCCCTGACGGGCTTGTCTGCTCCCGGCA
TCCGCTTACAGACAAGCTGTGACCGTCTCCGGGAGCTGCATGTGTCAGAGGTTTTCACCGTCATCACCGA
AACGCGCGAGGCAGGGTGCCTTGATGTGGGCGCCGGCGGTCGAGTGGCGACGGCGCGGCTTGTCCGCGCC
CTGGTAGATTGCCTGGCCGTAGGCCAGCCATTTTTGAGCGGCCAGCGGCCGCGATAGGCCGACGCGAAGC
GGCGGGGCGTAGGGAGCGCAGCGACCGAAGGGTAGGCGCTTTTTGCAGCTCTTCGGCTGTGCGCTGGCCA
GACAGTTATGCACAGGCCAGGCGGGTTTTAAGAGTTTTAATAAGTTTTAAAGAGTTTTAGGCGGAAAAAT
CGCCTTTTTTCTCTTTTATATCAGTCACTTACATGTGTGACCGGTTCCCAATGTACGGCTTTGGGTTCCC
AATGTACGGGTTCCGGTTCCCAATGTACGGCTTTGGGTTCCCAATGTACGTGCTATCCACAGGAAAGAGA
CCTTTTCGACCTTTTTCCCCTGCTAGGGCAATTTGCCCTAGCATCTGCTCCGTACATTAGGAACCGGCGG
ATGCTTCGCCCTCGATCAGGTTGCGGTAGCGCATGACTAGGATCGGGCCAGCCTGCCCCGCCTCCTCCTT
CAAATCGTACTCCGGCAGGTCATTTGACCCGATCAGCTTGCGCACGGTGAAACAGAACTTCTTGAACTCT
CCGGCGCTGCCACTGCGTTCGTAGATCGTCTTGAACAACCATCTGGCTTCTGCCTTGCCTGCGGCGCGGC
GTGCCAGGCGGTAGAGAAAACGGCCGATGCCGGGATCGATCAAAAAGTAATCGGGGTGAACCGTCAGCAC
GTCCGGGTTCTTGCCTTCTGTGATCTCGCGGTACATCCAATCAGCTAGCTCGATCTCGATGTACTCCGGC
CGCCCGGTTTCGCTCTTTACGATCTTGTAGCGGCTAATCAAGGCTTCACCCTCGGATACCGTCACCAGGC
GGCCGTTCTTGGCCTTCTTCGTACGCTGCATGGCAACGTGCGTGGTGTTTAACCGAATGCAGGTTTCTAC
CAGGTCGTCTTTCTGCTTTCCGCCATCGGCTCGCCGGCAGAACTTGAGTACGTCCGCAACGTGTGGACGG
AACACGCGGCCGGGCTTGTCTCCCTTCCCTTCCCGGTATCGGTTCATGGATTCGGTTAGATGGGAAACCG
CCATCAGTACCAGGTCGTAATCCCACACACTGGCCATGCCGGCCGGCCCTGCGGAAACCTCTACGTGCCC
GTCTGGAAGCTCGTAGCGGATCACCTCGCCAGCTCGTCGGTCACGCTTCGACAGACGGAAAACGGCCACG
TCCATGATGCTGCGACTATCGCGGGTGCCCACGTCATAGAGCATCGGAACGAAAAAATCTGGTTGCTCGT
CGCCCTTGGGCGGCTTCCTAATCGACGGCGCACCGGCTGCCGGCGGTTGCCGGGATTCTTTGCGGATTCG
ATCAGCGGCCGCTTGCCACGATTCACCGGGGCGTGCTTCTGCCTCGATGCGTTGCCGCTGGGCGGCCTGC
GCGGCCTTCAACTTCTCCACCAGGTCATCACCCAGCGCCGCGCCGATTTGTACCGGGCCGGATGGTTTGC
GACCGCTCACGCCGATTCCTCGGGCTTGGGGGTTCCAGTGCCATTGCAGGGCCGGCAGGCAACCCAGCCG
CTTACGCCTGGCCAACCGCCCGTTCCTCCACACATGGGGCATTCCACGGCGTCGGTGCCTGGTTGTTCTT
GATTTTCCATGCCGCCTCCTTTAGCCGCTAAAATTCATCTACTCATTTATTCATTTGCTCATTTACTCTG
GTAGCTGCGCGATGTATTCAGATAGCAGCTCGGTAATGGTCTTGCCTTGGCGTACCGCGTACATCTTCAG
CTTGGTGTGATCCTCCGCCGGCAACTGAAAGTTGACCCGCTTCATGGCTGGCGTGTCTGCCAGGCTGGCC
AACGTTGCAGCCTTGCTGCTGCGTGCGCTCGGACGGCCGGCACTTAGCGTGTTTGTGCTTTTGCTCATTT
TCTCTTTACCTCATTAACTCAAATGAGTTTTGATTTAATTTCAGCGGCCAGCGCCTGGACCTCGCGGGCA
GCGTCGCCCTCGGGTTCTGATTCAAGAACGGTTGTGCCGGCGGCGGCAGTGCCTGGGTAGCTCACGCGCT
GCGTGATACGGGACTCAAGAATGGGCAGCTCGTACCCGGCCAGCGCCTCGGCAACCTCACCGCCGATGCG
CGTGCCTTTGATCGCCCGCGACACGACAAAGGCCGCTTGTAGCCTTCCATCCGTGACCTCAATGCGCTGC
TTAACCAGCTCCACCAGGTCGGCGGTGGCCCATATGTCGTAAGGGCTTGGCTGCACCGGAATCAGCACGA
AGTCGGCTGCCTTGATCGCGGACACAGCCAAGTCCGCCGCCTGGGGCGCTCCGTCGATCACTACGAAGTC
GCGCCGGCCGATGGCCTTCACGTCGCGGTCAATCGTCGGGCGGTCGATGCCGACAACGGTTAGCGGTTGA
TCTTCCCGCACGGCCGCCCAATCGCGGGCACTGCCCTGGGGATCGGAATCGACTAACAGAACATCGGCCC
CGGCGAGTTGCAGGGCGCGGGCTAGATGGGTTGCGATGGTCGTCTTGCCTGACCCGCCTTTCTGGTTAAG
TACAGCGATAACCTTCATGCGTTCCCCTTGCGTATTTGTTTATTTACTCATCGCATCATATACGCAGCGA
CCGCATGACGCAAGCTGTTTTACTCAAATACACATCACCTTTTTAGACGGCGGCGCTCGGTTTCTTCAGC
GGCCAAGCTGGCCGGCCAGGCCGCCAGCTTGGCATCAGACAAACCGGCCAGGATTTCATGCAGCCGCACG
GTTGAGACGTGCGCGGGCGGCTCGAACACGTACCCGGCCGCGATCATCTCCGCCTCGATCTCTTCGGTAA
TGAAAAACGGTTCGTCCTGGCCGTCCTGGTGCGGTTTCATGCTTGTTCCTCTTGGCGTTCATTCTCGGCG
GCCGCCAGGGCGTCGGCCTCGGTCAATGCGTCCTCACGGAAGGCACCGCGCCGCCTGGCCTCGGTGGGCG
TCACTTCCTCGCTGCGCTCAAGTGCGCGGTACAGGGTCGAGCGATGCACGCCAAGCAGTGCAGCCGCCTC
TTTCACGGTGCGGCCTTCCTGGTCGATCAGCTCGCGGGCGTGCGCGATCTGTGCCGGGGTGAGGGTAGGG
CGGGGGCCAAACTTCACGCCTCGGGCCTTGGCGGCCTCGCGCCCGCTCCGGGTGCGGTCGATGATTAGGG
AACGCTCGAACTCGGCAATGCCGGCGAACACGGTCAACACCATGCGGCCGGCCGGCGTGGTGGTGTCGGC
CCACGGCTCTGCCAGGCTACGCAGGCCCGCGCCGGCCTCCTGGATGCGCTCGGCAATGTCCAGTAGGTCG
CGGGTGCTGCGGGCCAGGCGGTCTAGCCTGGTCACTGTCACAACGTCGCCAGGGCGTAGGTGGTCAAGCA
TCCTGGCCAGCTCCGGGCGGTCGCGCCTGGTGCCGGTGATCTTCTCGGAAAACAGCTTGGTGCAGCCGGC
CGCGTGCAGTTCGGCCCGTTGGTTGGTCAAGTCCTGGTCGTCGGTGCTGACGCGGGCATAGCCCAGCAGG
CCAGCGGCGGCGCTCTTGTTCATGGCGTAATGTCTCCGGTTCTAGTCGCAAGTATTCTACTTTATGCGAC
TAAAACACGCGACAAGAAAACGCCAGGAAAAGGGCAGGGCGGCAGCCTGTCGCGTAACTTAGGACTTGTG
CGACATGTCGTTTTCAGAAGACGGCTGCACTGAACGTCAGAAGCCGACTGCACTATAGCAGCGGAGGGGT
TGGATCAAAGTACTTTGATCCCGAGGGGAACCCTGTGGTTGGCATGCACATACAAATGGACGAACGGATA
AACCTTTTCACGCCCTTTTAAATATCCGATTATTCTAATAAACGCTCTTTTCTCTTAGGTTTACCCGCCA
ATATATCCTGTCAAACACTGATAGTTTAATTCCCGATCTAGTAACATAGATGACACCGCGCGCGATAATT
TATCCTAGTTTGCGCGCTATATTTTGTTTTCTATCGCGTATTAAATGTATAATTGCGGGACTCTAATCAT
AAAAACCCATCTCATAAATAACGTCATGCATTACATGTTAATTATTACATGCTTAACGTAATTCAACAGA
AATTATATGATAATCATCGCAAGACCGGCAACAGGATTCAATCTTAAGAAACTTTATTGCCAAATGTTTG
AACGATCGGGGAAATTCGAGCTGGTCACCAATTCACACGTGATGGTGATGGTGATGGCTAGCGTTCTTGT
AGCCGAAATCTGGAATGTTGGTCCAGCGCTCGCGAAAGACGTGCGCGGCGAGCTTCGGCTTGCGGTCACG
AGTGAACACGCCCTTCTTGTTTCCTTGGACGCGCATCACGCCCTGAGAGGTCGCGAAGTCCGCGAAGTTC
CACGCTTGCTCACCCACGAAGTTCTCAAACTCATCGAACACGACGTGGTTCGCCTGGTAGTACTCGACTT
GATATTCCTCGGTGAACATCACTGGATCAATGTCGTGAAAGCCCGCAACGGTGTCTGCGCCGTACTCAGT
GATCATGATCGGCTTTCCTGGGCAACGCTTGTTCCACGCGTGAAATTCCTGGCGGAGATGGACTTTGGCC
GCTTCGAGATCACCGCCATCGAAGTACCATCCGTTATAGCGATTGAGCGCGATGACGTCAATCAGTTCGG
CGACTTTGTCCGTCTCCGGGGTAGCCATCACAAACAGCACGATCGTGACCGGACGCTTCTGTGGGTCGAG
TTCCTTGGTCAGCTCCACCAACGGCTTGAAGTACTCGTACGCGCCCTCTTCCTCAGTCGCCGCCTCGTTG
GCGATGCTCCACATCACGACGCTTGGATGGTTCTTGTCACGAGACACCAGTTCACGGAGAACGTCTTGAT
GGTGCTCAAACGTCCGAATCTTCTCCCAGGTACTGACGCGCTCGCTGCCTTCGCCGAGTCCCGTGGTGGC
CATGAAGTTGAGGTGCACGCCAACTGCCGGAGTCTCGTCGATCACGACCAGACCCTCGCGATCCGCAAGA
CGCATCAACTCTTCAGAGTACGGATAGTGTGCGGTCCGGAAGCTGTTGGCGCCGATCCATTTGAGGATAT
TGAAATCCATCACATTGCTCGCTTCGTTAAAGCCACGGCCGTTGATAGGAGTGTCCTCATGTTTGCCAAA
GCCCTTGAAGTAGAACGGTTTGTTGTTGATGAGGAACTTGCCGTCGTTGACTTCCACGGTCCGCACGCCG
AACGGCTCTTCATAGACATCGATGGTCAGTCCGTCGTTCACCAGTTCCACTTTGATCTGGTAGAGATACG
TGTTCAGTGGTTCCCAGAGGATGACATTCGGAATCTCCACGTTACCGCTCAGGCCCTCGGTGCTTGCGAC
CACTTTGCCTTCCTCATCCACGACCGACACTTTCACGGTCTCGGCTTTGCCTTGAAAGTCCACCGTATAG
GTCACAGTCCCGGTTGGGCCATTGAAGTCGGTCACAACCGAGATGTCCTCGACGTACGTAAACGGGGTCG
TGTAGATTTTCACCGGACGGTGCAGGCCTGCATAGTTGAAGAAGTCGAAGTTCGGCTTGTTACGAATGAC
TTTTCCGAGGCCCTCTTCGTGGCGCTCGCTGTACAGCCCCACCGGGAGGGTGCTATCGTCGAGGATGTTG
TCCACGGCGACGGTGACGCGATTCATGCCATCACGCAGCGAGTTGTTGATTTCCGCTTCGAATGGCAGGA
ATCCGCCCTTGTGCTCCACGACCAGCTCACCATTGACATAGACAATTGCTTTGTGAGTTGCAGAGCCGAA
GCGGAGCACGATACGCTGATCCTTCAGATAGGCCGGCACCGTGAACTCACGTTCGTACCAGACATATCCG
ATATGGTTGCGGATTTCCTTGGTCACGCCAATGTCATTGTAACTGCTTGGGACGGCCATACTAATAGTGT
CGGTCAGCTTGCTTTCGTACCACTTCTCTTCCAGTCCTTTCCCGTAGTCCAGCTTGAAGTTCCAGACGCC
ATTGAGGTCGAAGACGCCACGGGTCTCGGTGTTGATCGGGTACAGACTAGTTCGTCGGTTCTGTAACTAT
CATCATCATCATAGACACACGAAATAAAGTAATCAGATTATCAGTTAAAGCTATGTAATATTTACACCAT
AACCAATCAATTAAAAAATAGATCAGTTTAAAGAAAGATCAAAGCTCAAAAAAATAAAAAGAGAAAAGGG
TCCTAACCAAGAAAATGAAGGAGAAAAACTAGAAATTTACCCTCAGATCTACCATG
Features (pLannotate 1.2.2; 27 found; start..end, strand, type, name):
     20..361     -  promoter       CaMV 35S promoter: strong constitutive promoter from cauliflower mosaic virus
    601..755     -  CDS            lacZα (fragment): LacZα fragment of β-galactosidase; lacZ fragment
    758..778     -  misc_feature   MCS (fragment): pUC18/19 multiple cloning site
   1269..1610    +  promoter       CaMV 35S promoter: strong constitutive promoter from cauliflower mosaic virus
   1897..1920    +  CDS            CopGFP (fragment): green fluorescent protein 2 from Pontellina plumata, also known as ppluGFP2 (Shagin et al., 2004)
   2400..2648    +  terminator     HSP terminator: efficient transcription terminator from the Arabidopsis thaliana heat shock protein 18.2 gene (Nagaya et al., 2010)
   3359..3381    -  protein_bind   lac operator (fragment): The lac repressor binds to the lac operator to inhibit transcription in E. coli. This inhibition can be relieved by adding lactose or isopropyl-β-D-thiogalactopyranoside (IPTG). lac repressor encoded by lacI
   3385..3415    -  promoter       lac promoter: promoter for the E. coli lac operon
   3430..3451    -  protein_bind   CAP binding site: CAP binding activates transcription in the presence of cAMP. E. coli catabolite activator protein
   3464..3552    -  CDS            lacI (fragment): lac repressor; lacI; The lac repressor binds to the lac operator to inhibit transcription in E. coli. This inhibition can be relieved by adding lactose or isopropyl-β-D-thiogalactopyranoside (IPTG).
   3642..4318    +  promoter       CaMV 35S promoter (enhanced): cauliflower mosaic virus 35S promoter with a duplicated enhancer region
   4373..4763    +  CDS            NeoR/KanR (fragment): aminoglycoside phosphotransferase confers resistance to neomycin, kanamycin, and G418 (Geneticin®)
   4761..5060    +  CDS            dnaE-N (fragment): DPO3A_SYNY3 - Experimental evidence at protein level: Swiss-Prot protein existence level 1. DNA polymerase III is a complex, multichain enzyme responsible for most of the replicative synthesis in bacteria. This DNA polymerase also exhibits 3' to 5' exonuclease activity. The alpha chain is the DNA polymerase (By similarity). From Synechocystis sp. (strain PCC 6803 / Kazusa).
   5077..5251    +  polyA_signal   CaMV poly(A) signal: cauliflower mosaic virus polyadenylation signal
   5329..5353    -  misc_feature   LB T-DNA repeat: left border repeat from nopaline C58 T-DNA
   5778..6572    +  CDS            KanR: aminoglycoside phosphotransferase; aphA-3; confers resistance to kanamycin
   6659..7247    +  rep_origin     ori: high-copy-number ColE1/pMB1/pBR322/pUC origin of replication
   7433..7573    -  misc_feature   bom: basis of mobility region from pBR322
   7675..7714    -  CDS            rop (fragment): Rop protein, which maintains plasmids at low copy number; rop
   7917..8111    -  rep_origin     pVS1 oriV: origin of replication for the Pseudomonas plasmid pVS1 (Heeb et al., 2000)
   8177..9250    -  CDS            pVS1 RepA: replication protein from the Pseudomonas plasmid pVS1 (Heeb et al., 2000)
   9679..10308   -  CDS            pVS1 StaA: stability protein from the Pseudomonas plasmid pVS1 (Heeb et al., 2000)
  10868..11269   -  CDS            Y4CG_SINFN (fragment): Protein inferred from homology: Swiss-Prot protein existence level 3. From Sinorhizobium fredii (strain NBRC 101917 / NGR234).
  11609..11633   -  misc_feature   RB T-DNA repeat: right border repeat from nopaline C58 T-DNA
  11655..11907   -  terminator     NOS terminator: nopaline synthase terminator and poly(A) signal
  11939..11956   -  CDS            7xHis (fragment): 6xHis affinity tag
  11963..13985   -  CDS            GUSPlus™: β-glucuronidase codon-optimized Staphylococcus gusA gene with a catalase intron to ensure expression in plants but not bacteria
