[The description below was written by a language model from this plasmid's Addgene catalogue record and pLannotate feature annotations shown in this document.]
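Description:
pAXY0008 is a plant expression binary vector of about 14 kb, built on the pAXY0002 backbone, that carries one half of an intein-based split selectable marker. It has the architecture of an Agrobacterium T-DNA vector. Nopaline-type left and right border repeats flank the plant payload. Outside them lie a high-copy ColE1/pUC-type origin with a pBR322 bom site for propagation in E. coli, the pVS1 oriV, RepA and StaA functions for replication and stable maintenance in Agrobacterium, and an aphA-3 kanamycin resistance gene for bacterial selection.

The key cassette uses an enhanced (duplicated-enhancer) CaMV 35S promoter to drive an N-terminal fragment of the NeoR/KanR aminoglycoside phosphotransferase (residues 1–131 according to the record). This fragment is fused directly to the N-terminal half of the split NpuDnaE intein and is followed by the CaMV poly(A) signal. The annotation tool matched the intein to the homologous Synechocystis dnaE-N. On its own this fragment should not confer resistance. When a partner construct supplies the C-terminal intein half fused to the rest of the marker, protein trans-splicing should reconstitute a functional enzyme, so kanamycin/G418-type selection recovers only cells that received both T-DNAs.

A second cassette has a CaMV 35S promoter and the Arabidopsis HSP18.2 terminator. By the stated purpose it expresses the GFPuv reporter, although the feature table detects only a short GFP-like match in that interval. The T-DNA also contains a His-tagged, intron-containing GUSPlus gene under another 35S promoter with a NOS terminator, along with lacZα/MCS remnants. The construct is intended for stacking genes in plants through co-transformation using a single selection agent.
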