Addgene plasmid #205577: pAXY0008
Purpose: KAN(1-131)-NpuDnaE(N)_GFPuv
Depositing lab: Xiaohan Yang. Depositing organization: Oak Ridge National Laboratory. Publication: Split selectable marker systems utilizing inteins facilitate gene stacking in plants. Yuan G, Lu H, De K, Hassan MM, Liu Y, Islam MT, Muchero W, Tuskan GA, Yang X. Commun Biol. 2023 May 26;6(1):567. doi: 10.1038/s42003-023-04950-8. PubMed 37237044.
Backbone
  Vector backbone: pAXY0002
  Vector type: Plant Expression
  Selectable markers: Neomycin (select with G418)
Growth in bacteria
  Bacterial resistance: Kanamycin, 50 μg/mL
  Growth temperature: 37°C
  Growth strain: DH5alpha
  Copy number: High Copy
Gene/Insert
  Gene/Insert name: NpuDnaE(N)
  Species: Synthetic
  Promoter: 35S
  Cloning method: Gibson Cloning
  Sequencing primers: 5′ N/A
Terms and licenses: Academic/Nonprofit Terms; Industry Terms: Not Available to Industry
How to cite: pAXY0008 was a gift from Xiaohan Yang (Addgene plasmid # 205577 ; http://n2t.net/addgene:205577 ; RRID:Addgene_205577)
